>Addgene plasmid #244008 | pUPD3_RBS_RBS20 | addgene full sequence | sequence record 487839 | Addgene NGS Result
GGTCTCGCAAAGAAACCTCAAGGAATTCCCAATGCGAGACCACTCATCGCCCAATCACTAGTGAATTCGT
TCTATAGTGTCACCTAAATACCATAGAGCCGTTGGTCATAGCTGTTTCCTGTCCAGGCATCATGACACGG
TTATCCACAGAATCAGGGGATAACGCAGGAAAGAACATGTGAGCAAAAGGCCAGCAAAAGGCCAGGAACC
GTAAAAAGGCCGCGTTGCTGGCGTTTTTCCATAGGCTCCGCCCCCCTGACGAGCATCACAAAAATCGACG
CTCAAGTCAGAGGTGGCGAAACCCGACAGGACTATAAAGATACCAGGCGTTTCCCCCTGGAAGCTCCCTC
GTGCGCTCTCCTGTTCCGACCCTGCCGCTTACCGGATACCTGTCCGCCTTTCTCCCTTCGGGAAGCGTGG
CGCTTTCTCATAGCTCACGCTGTAGGTATCTCAGTTCGGTGTAGGTCGTTCGCTCCAAGCTGGGCTGTGT
GCACGAACCCCCCGTTCAGCCCGACCGCTGCGCCTTATCCGGTAACTATCGTCTTGAGTCCAACCCGGTA
AGACACGACTTATCGCCACTGGCAGCAGCCACTGGTAACAGGATTAGCAGAGCGAGGTATGTAGGCGGTG
CTACAGAGTTCTTGAAGTGGTGGCCTAACTACGGCTACACTAGAAGAACAGTATTTGGTATCTGCGCTCT
GCTGAAGCCAGTTACCTTCGGAAAAAGAGTTGGTAGCTCTTGATCCGGCAAACAAACCACCGCTGGTAGC
GGTGGTTTTTTTGTTTGCAAGCAGCAGATTACGCGCAGAAAAAAAGGATCTCAAGAAGATCCTTTGATCT
TTTCTACGGGGTCTGACGCTCAGTGGAACGAAAACTCACGTTAAGGGATTTTGGTCATGAGATTATCAAA
AAGGATCTTCACCTAGATCCTTTTGTGATGATCGGCACGTAAGAGGTTCCAACTTTCACCATAATGAAAT
AAGATCACTACCGGGCGTATTTTTTGAGTTATCGAGATTTTCAGGAGCTAAGGAAGCTAAAATGGAGAAA
AAAATCACTGGATATACCACCGTTGATATATCCCAATGGCATCGTAAAGAACATTTTGAGGCATTTCAGT
CAGTTGCTCAATGTACCTATAACCAGACCGTTCAGCTGGATATTACGGCCTTTTTAAAGACCGTAAAGAA
AAATAAGCACAAGTTTTATCCGGCCTTTATTCACATTCTTGCCCGCCTGATGAATGCTCATCCGGAATTC
CGTATGGCAATGAAAGACGGTGAGCTGGTGATATGGGATAGTGTTCACCCTTGTTACACCGTTTTCCATG
AGCAAACTGAAACGTTTTCATCGCTCTGGAGTGAATACCACGACGATTTCCGGCAGTTTCTACACATATA
TTCGCAAGATGTGGCGTGTTACGGTGAAAACCTGGCCTATTTCCCTAAAGGGTTTATTGAGAATATGTTT
TTCGTGTCAGCCAATCCCTGGGTGAGTTTCACCAGTTTTGATTTAAACGTGGCCAATATGGACAACTTCT
TCGCCCCCGTTTTCACCATGGGCAAATATTATACGCAAGGCGACAAGGTGCTGATGCCGCTGGCGATTCA
GGTTCATCATGCCGTTTGTGATGGCTTCCATGTCGGCAGAATGCTTAATGAATTACAACAGTACTGCGAT
GAGTGGCAGGGCGGGGCGTAATTTTTTTAAGGCAGTTATTGGTGCCCTTAAACGCCTGGTTGCTACGCCT
GAATAAGTGATAATAAGCGGATGAATGGCAGAAATTCGATGATAAGCTGTCAAACATGATGT
[125 nt withheld, positions 1813-1937]
C
[91 nt withheld, positions 1939-2029]
AGGGTGATGGTTCACGTAGTGGGCCAGCGCCCTGATAGACGGTTTTTCGCCCTTTGACGTTGGAGTCCAC
GTTCTTT
[37 nt withheld, positions 2107-2143]
ACCCTATCTCGGTCTATTCTTTTGATTTATAAGGGATTTTGCCGATTTCGGCCTATTGGTTAAAAAATGA
GCTGATTTAACAAAAATTTAACGCGAATTTTAACAAAATATTAACGCTTACAATTTTAACATTGTAGAAA
CGCATGTAAAACGACGGCCAGTGAATTGTAATACGACTCACTATAGGGTGAATTCCGCTTAGGACCTTAG
ATATTGATCTCAA
Features (pLannotate 1.2.2; 8 found; start..end, strand, type, name):
     71..89      -  promoter       SP6 promoter: promoter for bacteriophage SP6 RNA polymerase
    236..824     -  rep_origin     ori: high-copy-number ColE1/pMB1/pBR322/pUC origin of replication
    939..1041    +  promoter       cat promoter: promoter of the E. coli cat gene encoding chloramphenicol acetyltransferase
   1042..1698    +  CDS            cat: CAT_ECOLX - Experimental evidence at protein level: Swiss-Prot protein existence level 1. This enzyme is an effector of chloramphenicol resistance in bacteria. From Escherichia coli. This protein is used as a marker in many commonly used cloning vectors, such as pACYC184.
   1786..1803    -  promoter       tet promoter (fragment): E. coli promoter for tetracycline efflux protein gene
   1814..2269    +  rep_origin     f1 ori (sequence partly withheld): f1 bacteriophage origin of replication; arrow indicates direction of (+) strand synthesis
   2288..2309    -  CDS            lacZα (fragment): LacZα fragment of β-galactosidase; lacZ fragment
   2312..2330    +  promoter       T7 promoter: promoter for bacteriophage T7 RNA polymerase
