[The description below was written by a language model from this plasmid's Addgene catalogue record and pLannotate feature annotations shown in this document.]
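Description:
pUPD3_RBS_RBS20 is a small (about 2.4 kb) level-0 part plasmid from a GoldenBraid2.0 toolkit adapted for E. coli and related enteric bacteria. It is built on the pUPD3 universal part domesticator backbone, which stores individual standardized DNA parts rather than expressing anything itself, although the record files it under bacterial expression vectors. The plasmid is maintained at high copy in E. coli through a ColE1/pUC-type origin. It is selected with chloramphenicol, conferred by a cat (chloramphenicol acetyltransferase) gene driven by its native cat promoter. An f1 bacteriophage origin is also present, along with a short tet promoter fragment that appears to be a backbone remnant.

The payload is RBS20, a 19 bp synthetic ribosome binding site inserted by Golden Gate cloning. The part is too short to have been picked up by the automated annotation, so it does not appear in the feature table. It presumably lies in the cloning region bracketed by the T7 and SP6 promoters, which flank the insertion site across the plasmid's circular junction. Only a small fragment of lacZα remains next to the T7 promoter, consistent with the part having replaced a lacZα screening cassette during domestication, though the record does not say so explicitly.

In GoldenBraid assembly, a part like this is released with a type IIS restriction enzyme and ligated in a defined order with promoter, coding sequence and terminator parts to form a transcriptional unit. The name suggests RBS20 is one of a series of ribosome binding sites in the toolkit, which would let users choose the translation initiation element for an assembled gene. The record does not report its relative strength.
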