Addgene plasmid #244008: pUPD3_RBS_RBS20
Purpose: GoldenBraid2.0 Ribosome binding site.
Depositing lab: Christophe Herman. Depositing organization: Baylor College of Medicine. Publication: GoldenBraid2.0 E. coli: a comprehensive and characterized toolkit for enterics. Cooke MB, Welch KT, Ramirez LD, Wen AX, Marciano DC, Herman C. Synth Biol (Oxf). 2025 Aug 14;10(1):ysaf015. doi: 10.1093/synbio/ysaf015. eCollection 2025. PubMed 40927394.
Backbone
  Vector backbone: pUPD3
  Vector type: Bacterial Expression
Growth in bacteria
  Bacterial resistance: Chloramphenicol, 25 μg/mL
  Growth temperature: 37°C
  Growth strain: DH5alpha
  Copy number: High Copy
Gene/Insert
  Gene/Insert name: RBS20
  Species: Synthetic
  Insert size (bp): 19
  Cloning method: Golden Gate
Terms and licenses: Academic/Nonprofit Terms; Industry Terms: Not Available to Industry
How to cite: pUPD3_RBS_RBS20 was a gift from Christophe Herman (Addgene plasmid # 244008 ; http://n2t.net/addgene:244008 ; RRID:Addgene_244008)
